>Addgene plasmid #144754 | TFORF3278 | addgene full sequence | sequence record 404344 | Addgene NGS Result
TTAATGTAGTCTTATGCAATACTCTTGTAGTCTTGCAACATGGTAACGATGAGTTAGCAACATGCCTTAC
AAGGAGAGAAAAAGCACCGTGCATGCCGATTGGTGGAAGTAAGGTGGTACGATCGTGCCTTATTAGGAAG
GCAACAGACGGGTCTGACATGGATTGGACGAACCACTGAATTGCCGCATTGCAGAGATATTGTATTTAAG
TGCCTAGCTCGATACATAAACGGGTCTCTCTGGTTAGACCAGATCTGAGCCTGGGAGCTCTCTGGCTAAC
TAGGGAACCCACTGCTTAAGCCTCAATAAAGCTTGCCTTGAGTGCTTCAAGTAGTGTGTGCCCGTCTGTT
GTGTGACTCTGGTAACTAGAGATCCCTCAGACCCTTTTAGTCAGTGTGGAAAATCTCTAGCAGTGGCGCC
CGAACAGGGACTTGAAAGCGAAAGGGAAACCAGAGGAGCTCTCTCGACGCAGGACTCGGCTTGCTGAAGC
GCGCACGGCAAGAGGCGAGGGGCGGCGACTGGTGAGTACGCCAAAAATTTTGACTAGCGGAGGCTAGAAG
GAGAGAGATGGGTGCGAGAGCGTCAGTATTAAGCGGGGGAGAATTAGATCGCGATGGGAAAAAATTCGGT
TAAGGCCAGGGGGAAAGAAAAAATATAAATTAAAACATATAGTATGGGCAAGCAGGGAGCTAGAACGATT
CGCAGTTAATCCTGGCCTGTTAGAAACATCAGAAGGCTGTAGACAAATACTGGGACAGCTACAACCATCC
CTTCAGACAGGATCAGAAGAACTTAGATCATTATATAATACAGTAGCAACCCTCTATTGTGTGCATCAAA
GGATAGAGATAAAAGACACCAAGGAAGCTTTAGACAAGATAGAGGAAGAGCAAAACAAAAGTAAGACCAC
CGCACAGCAAGCGGCCGCTGATCTTCAGACCTGGAGGAGGAGATATGAGGGACAATTGGAGAAGTGAATT
ATATAAATATAAAGTAGTAAAAATTGAACCATTAGGAGTAGCACCCACCAAGGCAAAGAGAAGAGTGGTG
CAGAGAGAAAAAAGAGCAGTGGGAATAGGAGCTTTGTTCCTTGGGTTCTTGGGAGCAGCAGGAAGCACTA
TGGGCGCAGCGTCAATGACGCTGACGGTACAGGCCAGACAATTATTGTCTGGTATAGTGCAGCAGCAGAA
CAATTTGCTGAGGGCTATTGAGGCGCAACAGCATCTGTTGCAACTCACAGTCTGGGGCATCAAGCAGCTC
CAGGCAAGAATCCTGGCTGTGGAAAGATACCTAAAGGATCAACAGCTCCTGGGGATTTGGGGTTGCTCTG
GAAAACTCATTTGCACCACTGCTGTGCCTTGGAATGCTAGTTGGAGTAATAAATCTCTGGAACAGATTTG
GAATCACACGACCTGGATGGAGTGGGACAGAGAAATTAACAATTACACAAGCTTAATACACTCCTTAATT
GAAGAATCGCAAAACCAGCAAGAAAAGAATGAACAAGAATTATTGGAATTAGATAAATGGGCAAGTTTGT
GGAATTGGTTTAACATAACAAATTGGCTGTGGTATATAAAATTATTCATAATGATAGTAGGAGGCTTGGT
AGGTTTAAGAATAGTTTTTGCTGTACTTTCTATAGTGAATAGAGTTAGGCAGGGATATTCACCATTATCG
TTTCAGACCCACCTCCCAACCCCGAGGGGACCCATGCATTGCATCTCAATTAGTCAGCAACCAGGTGTGG
AAAGTCCCCAGGCTCCCCAGCAGGCAGAAGTATGCAAAGCATGCGTCTCAATTAGTCAGCAACCATAGTC
CCGCCCCTAACTCCGCCCATCCCGCCCCTAACTCCGCCCAGTTCCGCCCATTCTCCGCCCCATGGCTGAC
TAATTTTTTTTATTTATGCAGAGGCCGAGGCCGCCTCGGCCTCTGAGCTATTCCAGAAGTAGTGAGGAGG
CTTTTTTGGAGGCCTAGGCTTTTGCAAAAAGCTTTCTAGAGGTACCACCGGAGCTTACCATGACCGAGTA
CAAGCCCACGGTGCGCCTCGCCACCCGCGACGACGTCCCCAGGGCCGTACGCACCCTCGCCGCCGCGTTC
GCCGACTACCCCGCCACGCGCCACACCGTCGATCCGGACCGCCACATCGAGCGGGTCACCGAGCTGCAAG
AACTCTTCCTCACGCGCGTCGGGCTCGACATCGGCAAGGTGTGGGTCGCGGACGACGGCGCCGCCGTGGC
GGTCTGGACCACGCCGGAGAGCGTCGAAGCGGGGGCGGTGTTCGCCGAGATCGGCCCGCGCATGGCCGAG
TTGAGCGGTTCCCGGCTGGCCGCGCAGCAACAGATGGAAGGCCTCCTGGCGCCGCACCGGCCCAAGGAGC
CCGCGTGGTTCCTGGCCACCGTCGGCGTCTCGCCCGACCACCAGGGCAAGGGTCTGGGCAGCGCCGTCGT
GCTCCCCGGAGTGGAGGCGGCCGAGCGCGCCGGGGTGCCCGCCTTCCTGGAGACCTCCGCGCCCCGCAAC
CTCCCCTTCTACGAGCGGCTCGGCTTCACCGTCACCGCCGACGTCGAGGTGCCCGAAGGACCGCGCACCT
GGTGCATGACCCGCAAGCCCGGTGCCAGTTAACGAATTCTAGATCTTGAGACAAATGGCAGTATTCATCC
ACAATTTTAAAAGAAAAGGGGGGATTGGGGGGTACAGTGCAGGGGAAAGAATAGTAGACATAATAGCAAC
AGACATACAAACTAAAGAATTACAAAAACAAATTACAAAAATTCAAAATTTTCGGGTTTATTACAGGGAC
AGCAGAGATCCACTTTGGCGCCGGCTCGAGGCCTGCAGGTGCAAAGATGGATAAAGTTTTAAACAGAGAG
GAATCTTTGCAGCTAATGGACCTTCTAGGTCTTGAAAGGAGTGGGAATTGGCTCCGGTGCCCGTCAGTGG
GCAGAGCGCACATCGCCCACAGTCCCCGAGAAGTTGGGGGGAGGGGTCGGCAATTGAACCGGTGCCTAGA
GAAGGTGGCGCGGGGTAAACTGGGAAAGTGATGTCGTGTACTGGCTCCGCCTTTTTCCCGAGGGTGGGGG
AGAACCGTATATAAGTGCAGTAGTCGCCGTGAACGTTCTTTTTCGCAACGGGTTTGCCGCCAGAACACAG
GTAAGTGCCGTGTGTGGTTCCCGCGGGCCTGGCCTCTTTACGGGTTATGGCCCTTGCGTGCCTTGAATTA
CTTCCACCTGGCTGCAGTACGTGATTCTTGATCCCGAGCTTCGGGTTGGAAGTGGGTGGGAGAGTTCGAG
GCCTTGCGCTTAAGGAGCCCCTTCGCCTCGTGCTTGAGTTGAGGCCTGGCCTGGGCGCTGGGGCCGCCGC
GTGCGAATCTGGTGGCACCTTCGCGCCTGTCTCGCTGCTTTCGATAAGTCTCTAGCCATTTAAAATTTTT
GATGACCTGCTGCGACGCTTTTTTTCTGGCAAGATAGTCTTGTAAATGCGGGCCAAGATCTGCACACTGG
TATTTCGGTTTTTGGGGCCGCGGGCGGCGACGGGGCCCGTGCGTCCCAGCGCACATGTTCGGCGAGGCGG
GGCCTGCGAGCGCGGCCACCGAGAATCGGACGGGGGTAGTCTCAAGCTGGCCGGCCTGCTCTGGTGCCTG
GCCTCGCGCCGCCGTGTATCGCCCCGCCCTGGGCGGCAAGGCTGGCCCGGTCGGCACCAGTTGCGTGAGC
GGAAAGATGGCCGCTTCCCGGCCCTGCTGCAGGGAGCTCAAAATGGAGGACGCGGCGCTCGGGAGAGCGG
GCGGGTGAGTCACCCACACAAAGGAAAAGGGCCTTTCCGTCCTCAGCCGTCGCTTCATGTGACTCCACGG
AGTACCGGGCGCCGTCCAGGCACCTCGATTAGTTCTCGAGCTTTTGGAGTACGTCGTCTTTAGGTTGGGG
GGAGGGGTTTTATGCGATGGAGTTTCCCCACACTGAGTGGGTGGAGACTGAAGTTAGGCCAGCTTGGCAC
TTGATGTAATTCTCCTTGGAATTTGCCCTTTTTGAGTTTGGATCTTGGTTCATTCTCAAGCCTCAGACAG
TGGTTCAAAGTTTTTTTCTTCCATTTCAGGTGTCGTGAGGCTAGCATCGATTGATCAACAAGTTTGTACA
AAAAAGTTGGCATGGATCCCGCGGCCAGCAGCTGCATGAGGAGCCTCCAGCCCCCAGCCCCTGTCTGGGG
CTGCCTTCGAAACCCCCACTCGGAAGGCAATGGGGCCTCAGGGCTACCCCACTACCCGCCCACCCCGTTC
TCCTTCCACCAGAAACCAGACTTCCTGGCGACAGCGACGGCAGCGTACCCTGACTTCTCAGCCTCCTGCC
TGGCAGCCACCCCACACAGCCTGCCCCAGGAGGAGCACATCTTCACTGAGCAGCACCCCGCTTTCCCACA
GTCCCCCAACTGGCACTTCCCTGTCTCAGACGCCCGGCGCAGGCCCAACTCAGGCCCGGCAGGGGGTTCC
AAGGAAATGGGGACCAGCAGCCTGGGCCTGGTGGACACCACAGGAGGCCCAGGCGATGACTACGGGGTGC
TTGGGAGCACTGCCAATGAGACAGAGAAGAAATCATCCAGGCGGAGAAAGGAGAGTTCAGACAACCAGGA
GAACAGAGGGAAGCCGGAGGGCAGCAGCAAAGCCCGCAAGGAGAGGACGGCCTTCACCAAGGAGCAGCTG
CGAGAGCTGGAGGCAGAGTTTGCCCATCATAACTACCTGACTCGGCTCCGCAGATATGAGATTGCGGTAA
ACCTGGACCTCTCTGAGCGCCAGGTCAAAGTGTGGTTCCAGAACCGAAGGATGAAGTGGAAGCGTGTGAA
GGGAGGTCAGCCCATCTCCCCCAATGGGCAGGACCCTGAGGATGGGGACTCCACAGCCTCTCCAAGTTCA
GAGTGCCCAACTTTCTTGTACAAAGTGGTTGATATCGGTAAGCCTATCCCTAACCCTCTCCTCGGTCTCG
ATTCTACGTAGTAATGAACTAGTCCGTAACTTGAAAGTATTTCGATTTCTTGGCTTTATATATCTTGTGG
AAAGGACGAACTACAAAATTCGACGTTACGGCAACGCGTTAAGTCGACAATCAACCTCTGGATTACAAAA
TTTGTGAAAGATTGACTGGTATTCTTAACTATGTTGCTCCTTTTACGCTATGTGGATACGCTGCTTTAAT
GCCTTTGTATCATGCTATTGCTTCCCGTATGGCTTTCATTTTCTCCTCCTTGTATAAATCCTGGTTGCTG
TCTCTTTATGAGGAGTTGTGGCCCGTTGTCAGGCAACGTGGCGTGGTGTGCACTGTGTTTGCTGACGCAA
CCCCCACTGGTTGGGGCATTGCCACCACCTGTCAGCTCCTTTCCGGGACTTTCGCTTTCCCCCTCCCTAT
TGCCACGGCGGAACTCATCGCCGCCTGCCTTGCCCGCTGCTGGACAGGGGCTCGGCTGTTGGGCACTGAC
AATTCCGTGGTGTTGTCGGGGAAATCATCGTCCTTTCCTTGGCTGCTCGCCTGTGTTGCCACCTGGATTC
TGCGCGGGACGTCCTTCTGCTACGTCCCTTCGGCCCTCAATCCAGCGGACCTTCCTTCCCGCGGCCTGCT
GCCGGCTCTGCGGCCTCTTCCGCGTCTTCGCCTTCGCCCTCAGACGAGTCGGATCTCCCTTTGGGCCGCC
TCCCCGCGTCGACTTTAAGACCAATGACTTACAAGGCAGCTGTAGATCTTAGCCACTTTTTAAAAGAAAA
GGGGGGACTGGAAGGGCTAATTCACTCCCAACGAAGACAAGATCTGCTTTTTGCTTGTACTGGGTCTCTC
TGGTTAGACCAGATCTGAGCCTGGGAGCTCTCTGGCTAACTAGGGAACCCACTGCTTAAGCCTCAATAAA
GCTTGCCTTGAGTGCTTCAAGTAGTGTGTGCCCGTCTGTTGTGTGACTCTGGTAACTAGAGATCCCTCAG
ACCCTTTTAGTCAGTGTGGAAAATCTCTAGCAGTACGTATAGTAGTTCATGTCATCTTATTATTCAGTAT
TTATAACTTGCAAAGAAATGAATATCAGAGAGTGAGAGGAACTTGTTTATTGCAGCTTATAATGGTTACA
AATAAAGCAATAGCATCACAAATTTCACAAATAAAGCATTTTTTTCACTGCATTCTAGTTGTGGTTTGTC
CAAACTCATCAATGTATCTTATCATGTCTGGCTCTAGCTATCCCGCCCCTAACTCCGCCCATCCCGCCCC
TAACTCCGCCCAGTTCCGCCCATTCTCCGCCCCATGGCTGACTAATTTTTTTTATTTATGCAGAGGCCGA
GGCCGCCTCGGCCTCTGAGCTATTCCAGAAGTAGTGAGGAGGCTTTTTTGGAGGCCTAGGGACGTACCCA
ATTCGCCCTATAGTGAGTCGTATTACGCGCGCTCACTGGCCGTCGTTTTACAACGTCGTGACTGGGAAAA
CCCTGGCGTTACCCAACTTAATCGCCTTGCAGCACATCCCCCTTTCGCCAGCTGGCGTAATAGCGAAGAG
GCCCGCACCGATCGCCCTTCCCAACAGTTGCGCAGCCTGAATGGCGAATGGG
[124 nt withheld, positions 6563-6686]
C
[91 nt withheld, positions 6688-6778]
A
[49 nt withheld, positions 6780-6828]
CCTTTGACGTTGGAGTCCACGTTCTTT
[37 nt withheld, positions 6856-6892]
ACCCTATCTCGGTCTATTCTTTTGATTTATAAGGGATTTTGCCGATTTCGGCCTATTGGTTAAAAAATGA
GCTGATTTAACAAAAATTTAACGCGAATTTTAACAAAATATTAACGCTTACAATTTAGGTGGCACTTTTC
GGGGAAATGTGCGCGGAACCCCTATTTGTTTATTTTTCTAAATACATTCAAATATGTATCCGCTCATGAG
ACAATAACCCTGATAAATGCTTCAATAATATTGAAAAAGGAAGAGTATGAGTATTCAACATTTCCGTGTC
GCCCTTATTCCCTTTTTTGCGGCATTTTGCCTTCCTGTTTTTGCTCACCCAGAAACGCTGGTGAAAGTAA
AAGATGCTGAAGATCAGTTGGGTGCACGAGTGGGTTACATCGAACTGGATCTCAACAGCGGTAAGATCCT
TGAGAGTTTTCGCCCCGAAGAACGTTTTCCAATGATGAGCACTTTTAAAGTTCTGCTATGTGGCGCGGTA
TTATCCCGTATTGACGCCGGGCAAGAGCAACTCGGTCGCCGCATACACTATTCTCAGAATGACTTGGTTG
AGTACTCACCAGTCACAGAAAAGCATCTTACGGATGGCATGACAGTAAGAGAATTATGCAGTGCTGCCAT
AACCATGAGTGATAACACTGCGGCCAACTTACTTCTGACAACGATCGGAGGACCGAAGGAGCTAACCGCT
TTTTTGCACAACATGGGGGATCATGTAACTCGCCTTGATCGTTGGGAACCGGAGCTGAATGAAGCCATAC
CAAACGACGAGCGTGACACCACGATGCCTGTAGCAATGGCAACAACGTTGCGCAAACTATTAACTGGCGA
ACTACTTACTCTAGCTTCCCGGCAACAATTAATAGACTGGATGGAGGCGGATAAAGTTGCAGGACCACTT
CTGCGCTCGGCCCTTCCGGCTGGCTGGTTTATTGCTGATAAATCTGGAGCCGGTGAGCGTGGGTCTCGCG
GTATCATTGCAGCACTGGGGCCAGATGGTAAGCCCTCCCGTATCGTAGTTATCTACACGACGGGGAGTCA
GGCAACTATGGATGAACGAAATAGACAGATCGCTGAGATAGGTGCCTCACTGATTAAGCATTGGTAACTG
TCAGACCAAGTTTACTCATATATACTTTAGATTGATTTAAAACTTCATTTTTAATTTAAAAGGATCTAGG
TGAAGATCCTTTTTGATAATCTCATGACCAAAATCCCTTAACGTGAGTTTTCGTTCCACTGAGCGTCAGA
CCCCGTAGAAAAGATCAAAGGATCTTCTTGAGATCCTTTTTTTCTGCGCGTAATCTGCTGCTTGCAAACA
AAAAAACCACCGCTACCAGCGGTGGTTTGTTTGCCGGATCAAGAGCTACCAACTCTTTTTCCGAAGGTAA
CTGGCTTCAGCAGAGCGCAGATACCAAATACTGTTCTTCTAGTGTAGCCGTAGTTAGGCCACCACTTCAA
GAACTCTGTAGCACCGCCTACATACCTCGCTCTGCTAATCCTGTTACCAGTGGCTGCTGCCAGTGGCGAT
AAGTCGTGTCTTACCGGGTTGGACTCAAGACGATAGTTACCGGATAAGGCGCAGCGGTCGGGCTGAACGG
GGGGTTCGTGCACACAGCCCAGCTTGGAGCGAACGACCTACACCGAACTGAGATACCTACAGCGTGAGCT
ATGAGAAAGCGCCACGCTTCCCGAAGGGAGAAAGGCGGACAGGTATCCGGTAAGCGGCAGGGTCGGAACA
GGAGAGCGCACGAGGGAGCTTCCAGGGGGAAACGCCTGGTATCTTTATAGTCCTGTCGGGTTTCGCCACC
TCTGACTTGAGCGTCGATTTTTGTGATGCTCGTCAGGGGGGCGGAGCCTATGGAAAAACGCCAGCAACGC
GGCCTTTTTACGGTTCCTGGCCTTTTGCTGGCCTTTTGCTCACATGTTCTTTCCTGCGTTATCCCCTGAT
TCTGTGGATAACCGTATTACCGCCTTTGAGTGAGCTGATACCGCTCGCCGCAGCCGAACGACCGAGCGCA
GCGAGTCAGTGAGCGAGGAAGCGGAAGAGCGCCCAATACGCAAACCGCCTCTCCCCGCGCGTTGGCCGAT
TCATTAATGCAGCTGGCACGACAGGTTTCCCGACTGGAAAGCGGGCAGTGAGCGCAACGCAATTAATGTG
AGTTAGCTCACTCATTAGGCACCCCAGGCTTTACACTTTATGCTTCCGGCTCGTATGTTGTGTGGAATTG
TGAGCGGATAACAATTTCACACAGGAAACAGCTATGACCATGATTACGCCAAGCGCGCAATTAACCCTCA
CTAAAGGGAACAAAAGCTGGAGCTGCAAGC
Features (pLannotate 1.2.2; 34 found; start..end, strand, type, name):
      5..231     +  promoter       RSV promoter: Rous sarcoma virus enhancer/promoter
    232..412     +  LTR            5' LTR (truncated): truncated 5' long terminal repeat (LTR) from HIV-1
    459..584     +  misc_feature   HIV-1 Ψ: packaging signal of human immunodeficiency virus type 1
    568..931     +  CDS            HIV-1 gag (fragment): gag protein from human immunodeficiency virus 1; gag
   1077..1310    +  misc_feature   RRE: The Rev response element (RRE) of HIV-1 allows for Rev-dependent mRNA export from the nucleus to the cytoplasm.
   1687..1713    +  CDS            Rev (fragment): human immunodeficiency virus 1 (HIV-1) Rev protein; rev; enhances nuclear export of unspliced and incompletely spliced viral mRNAs
   1720..1743    +  promoter       SV40 promoter (fragment): SV40 early promoter
   1744..1815    +  promoter       SV40 promoter (fragment): SV40 enhancer and early promoter
   1839..1974    +  rep_origin     SV40 ori: SV40 origin of replication
   2020..2616    +  CDS            PuroR (fragment): puromycin N-acetyltransferase; pac from Streptomyces; confers resistance to puromycin
   2665..2782    +  misc_feature   cPPT/CTS: central polypurine tract and central termination sequence of HIV-1
   2847..2913    +  CDS            small t antigen (fragment): SV40 (simian virus 40) small t antigen
   2920..4098    +  promoter       EF-1α promoter: strong constitutive promoter for human elongation factor EF-1α
   4119..4136    +  protein_bind   attB1 (fragment): mutant version of attB; core recombination site for the Gateway® BP reaction BP Clonase™
   4142..4903    +  CDS            MEOX1: MEOX1_HUMAN - Also known as MOX1. Experimental evidence at protein level: Swiss-Prot protein existence level 1. Mesodermal transcription factor that plays a key role in somitogenesis and is specifically required for sclerotome development. Required for maintenance of the sclerotome polarity and formation of the cranio-cervical joints (PubMed:23290072, PubMed:24073994). Binds specifically to the promoter of target genes and regulates their expression. Activates expression of NKX3-2 in the sclerotome. Activates expression of CDKN1A and CDKN2A in endothelial cells, acting as a regulator of vascul
   4906..4929    -  protein_bind   attB2: mutant version of attB; recombination site for the Gateway® BP reaction BP Clonase™
   4937..4978    +  CDS            V5 tag: epitope tag from simian virus 5
   4994..5047    +  promoter       U6 promoter (fragment): RNA polymerase III promoter for human U6 snRNA
   5089..5677    +  misc_feature   WPRE: woodchuck hepatitis virus posttranscriptional regulatory element
   5728..5747    +  misc_feature   cPPT/CTS (fragment): central polypurine tract and central termination sequence of HIV-1
   5749..5982    +  LTR            3' LTR (ΔU3): self-inactivating 3' long terminal repeat (LTR) from HIV-1
   6060..6181    +  polyA_signal   SV40 poly(A) signal: SV40 polyadenylation signal
   6221..6356    +  rep_origin     SV40 ori: SV40 origin of replication
   6377..6395    -  promoter       T7 promoter: promoter for bacteriophage T7 RNA polymerase
   6403..6558    +  CDS            lacZα (fragment): LacZα fragment of β-galactosidase; lacZ fragment
   6563..6991    +  rep_origin     f1 ori (sequence partly withheld): f1 bacteriophage origin of replication; arrow indicates direction of (+) strand synthesis
   7044..7148    +  promoter       AmpR promoter: bla
   7149..8009    +  CDS            AmpR: β-lactamase; bla; confers resistance to ampicillin, carbenicillin, and related antibiotics
   8180..8768    +  rep_origin     ori: high-copy-number ColE1/pMB1/pBR322/pUC origin of replication
   8951..9043    +  CDS            lacI (fragment): lac repressor; lacI; The lac repressor binds to the lac operator to inhibit transcription in E. coli. This inhibition can be relieved by adding lactose or isopropyl-β-D-thiogalactopyranoside (IPTG).
   9056..9077    +  protein_bind   CAP binding site: CAP binding activates transcription in the presence of cAMP. E. coli catabolite activator protein
   9092..9122    +  promoter       lac promoter: promoter for the E. coli lac operon
   9130..9146    +  protein_bind   lac operator: The lac repressor binds to the lac operator to inhibit transcription in E. coli. This inhibition can be relieved by adding lactose or isopropyl-β-D-thiogalactopyranoside (IPTG). lac repressor encoded by lacI
   9191..9209    +  promoter       T3 promoter: promoter for bacteriophage T3 RNA polymerase
