[The description below was written by a language model from this plasmid's Addgene catalogue record and pLannotate feature annotations shown in this document.]
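Description:
TFORF3278 is a third-generation-style, self-inactivating lentiviral expression plasmid built on the pLX_TRC317 backbone and carrying the human transcription factor MEOX1 (reference transcript NM_004527.3) as a barcoded ORF. It belongs to a large collection of transcription factor overexpression constructs in which each ORF is paired with a unique 24-bp barcode, so that the identity of the factor delivered to a cell can be read out by sequencing in pooled screens. In bacteria the plasmid is maintained at high copy through a ColE1/pUC-type origin with ampicillin selection; an f1 origin and lac/T7/T3 remnants from the cloning backbone are also present. The depositor warns that the plasmid can recombine.

The viral genome is driven by an RSV promoter fused to a truncated HIV-1 5' LTR, followed by the Ψ packaging signal, a gag fragment, the RRE for Rev-dependent nuclear export, and a cPPT/CTS element, and it ends with a ΔU3 3' LTR that inactivates LTR promoter activity after integration. Within it, an SV40 promoter drives puromycin N-acetyltransferase for selection of transduced mammalian cells. Downstream, the EF-1α promoter drives the MEOX1 coding sequence, which is flanked by attB1 and attB2 sites left by Gateway cloning and is followed by a C-terminal V5 epitope tag for detection. A WPRE after the cassette enhances transcript expression. The feature table does not annotate the barcode itself, so its exact position is not stated, and a short U6 promoter fragment between the V5 tag and the WPRE is probably a residual backbone sequence. The construct is suited to stable MEOX1 overexpression, for example in directed-differentiation screens.
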