Addgene plasmid #144754: TFORF3278
Purpose: Lentiviral vector for overexpressing transcription factor ORFs with unique 24-bp barcodes. Barcodes facilitate identification of transcription factors in pooled screens.
Depositing lab: Feng Zhang. Depositing organization: Broad Institute. Publication: A transcription factor atlas of directed differentiation. Joung J, Ma S, Tay T, Geiger-Schuller KR, Kirchgatterer PC, Verdine VK, Guo B, Arias-Garcia MA, Allen WE, Singh A, Kuksenko O, Abudayyeh OO, Gootenberg JS, Fu Z, Macrae RK, Buenrostro JD, Regev A, Zhang F. Cell. 2023 Jan 5;186(1):209-229.e26. doi: 10.1016/j.cell.2022.11.026. PubMed 36608654.
Backbone
  Vector backbone: pLX_TRC317
  Backbone manufacturer: Broad Institute Genetic Perturbation Platform
  Backbone size w/o insert (bp): 8264
  Vector type: Mammalian Expression, Lentiviral
  Selectable markers: Puromycin
Growth in bacteria
  Bacterial resistance: Ampicillin, 100 μg/mL
  Growth temperature: 37°C
  Growth strain: NEB Stable
  Copy number: High Copy
Gene/Insert
  Gene/Insert name: MEOX1
  Species: H. sapiens (human)
  Insert size (bp): 968
  Entrez Gene: MEOX1 (a.k.a. KFS2, MOX1)
  Promoter: EF1a
  Tag / fusion protein: V5 (C terminal on insert)
  Cloning method: Gateway Cloning
  Sequencing primers: 5′ GGGTGGAGACTGAAGTTAGGCCAG; 3′ CACATAGCGTAAAAGGAGCAACATAG
Resource information
  A portion of this plasmid was derived from a plasmid made by: Broad Institute Genetic Perturbation Platform
Terms and licenses: Academic/Nonprofit Terms; Industry Terms: Not Available to Industry
Depositor comments: NM_004527.3 Please test multiple small colonies in case of plasmid recombination. To make this collection available in a timely manner, a portion of this collection was not fully sequenced by Addgene. If an Addgene verified full plasmid sequence is not available, please contact us prior to placing an order to request the full sequence.
How to cite: TFORF3278 was a gift from Feng Zhang (Addgene plasmid # 144754 ; http://n2t.net/addgene:144754 ; RRID:Addgene_144754)
