>Addgene plasmid #144754 | TFORF3278 | depositor partial sequence | sequence record 286377 | Insert
ATCGATTGATCAACAAGTTTGTACAAAAAAGTTGGCATGGATCCCGCGGCCAGCAGCTGCATGAGGAGCC
TCCAGCCCCCAGCCCCTGTCTGGGGCTGCCTTCGAAACCCCCACTCGGAAGGCAATGGGGCCTCAGGGCT
ACCCCACTACCCGCCCACCCCGTTCTCCTTCCACCAGAAACCAGACTTCCTGGCGACAGCGACGGCAGCG
TACCCTGACTTCTCAGCCTCCTGCCTGGCAGCCACCCCACACAGCCTGCCCCAGGAGGAGCACATCTTCA
CTGAGCAGCACCCCGCTTTCCCACAGTCCCCCAACTGGCACTTCCCTGTCTCAGACGCCCGGCGCAGGCC
CAACTCAGGCCCGGCAGGGGGTTCCAAGGAAATGGGGACCAGCAGCCTGGGCCTGGTGGACACCACAGGA
GGCCCAGGCGATGACTACGGGGTGCTTGGGAGCACTGCCAATGAGACAGAGAAGAAATCATCCAGGCGGA
GAAAGGAGAGTTCAGACAACCAGGAGAACAGAGGGAAGCCGGAGGGCAGCAGCAAAGCCCGCAAGGAGAG
GACGGCCTTCACCAAGGAGCAGCTGCGAGAGCTGGAGGCAGAGTTTGCCCATCATAACTACCTGACTCGG
CTCCGCAGATATGAGATTGCGGTAAACCTGGACCTCTCTGAGCGCCAGGTCAAAGTGTGGTTCCAGAACC
GAAGGATGAAGTGGAAGCGTGTGAAGGGAGGTCAGCCCATCTCCCCCAATGGGCAGGACCCTGAGGATGG
GGACTCCACAGCCTCTCCAAGTTCAGAGTGCCCAACTTTCTTGTACAAAGTGGTTGATATCGGTAAGCCT
ATCCCTAACCCTCTCCTCGGTCTCGATTCTACGTAGTAATGAACTAGTCCGTAACTTGAAAGTATTTCGA
TTTCTTGGCTTTATATATCTTGTGGAAAGGACGAACTACAAAATTCGACGTTACGGCA
