>Addgene plasmid #144754 | TFORF3278 | depositor partial sequence | sequence record 286378 | Barcode
ACTACAAAATTCGACGTTACGGCA
